Addgene plasmid #130646: pSL0746 (pDonor_R-MmeI)
Purpose: Encodes a mini-transposon derived from V. cholerae Tn6677 CAST, with CmR cargo gene. The mutated right end introduces an MmeI recognition site (used for Tn-seq). Total transposon size = 977 bp.
Depositing lab: Samuel H. Sternberg. Depositing organization: Columbia University. Publication: Transposon-encoded CRISPR-Cas systems direct RNA-guided DNA integration. Klompe SE, Vo PLH, Halpin-Healy TS, Sternberg SH. Nature. 2019 Jul;571(7764):219-225. doi: 10.1038/s41586-019-1323-z. Epub 2019 Jun 12. PubMed 31189177.
Backbone
  Vector backbone: pUC19
  Vector type: Bacterial Expression, CRISPR ; Transposon
Growth in bacteria
  Bacterial resistance: Ampicillin, 100 μg/mL
  Growth temperature: 37°C
  Growth strain: DH5alpha
  Copy number: High Copy
Gene/Insert
  Gene/Insert name: VchCAST donor DNA (R*)
  Species: Vibrio cholerae
  Mutation: TGTTGATA --> TGTTGGAA
  Cloning method: Restriction Enzyme; 5′ cloning site Unknown (unknown if destroyed)
Terms and licenses: Academic/Nonprofit Terms; Industry Terms: Not Available to Industry
Depositor comments: Previously referred to as INTEGRATE.
How to cite: pSL0746 (pDonor_R-MmeI) was a gift from Samuel H. Sternberg (Addgene plasmid # 130646 ; http://n2t.net/addgene:130646 ; RRID:Addgene_130646)
