[The description below was written by a language model from this plasmid's Addgene catalogue record and pLannotate feature annotations shown in this document.]
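Description:
pSL0746 (pDonor_R-MmeI) is a high-copy bacterial donor plasmid built on pUC19 that carries a mini-transposon derived from the Vibrio cholerae Tn6677 CRISPR-associated transposon (CAST) system, previously referred to as INTEGRATE. It is propagated in E. coli through the ColE1/pUC origin of replication and selected with ampicillin via the β-lactamase (AmpR) gene and its native promoter. The 3,630-nt sequence also retains typical pUC19 remnants: the CAP binding site, lac promoter and lac operator, a lacZα fragment, and small fragments annotated as lacI, bom and rop.

The payload sits in the lacZα region and consists of a chloramphenicol acetyltransferase (cat, CmR) cargo gene flanked by the Tn6677 left and right transposon ends, for a total transposon size of 977 bp. The transposon ends themselves are not annotated in the automated feature table, which marks only the cat coding sequence within the insert. The defining feature of this variant is a small substitution in the right end (designated R*) that creates a recognition site for MmeI, a type IIS restriction enzyme that cuts a fixed distance outside its site. Digesting genomic DNA after transposition therefore releases a short tag of flanking host sequence adjacent to each insertion, which allows integration sites to be mapped genome-wide by transposon-insertion sequencing (Tn-seq).

The plasmid supplies only the donor DNA. No transposase, Cas or guide RNA components are recorded, so these must be provided from other constructs for RNA-guided integration. The chloramphenicol marker allows integration events to be selected or tracked.
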