Features (pLannotate 1.2.2; 11 found; start..end, strand, type, name):
      1..589     +  rep_origin     ori: high-copy-number ColE1/pMB1/pBR322/pUC origin of replication
    772..864     +  CDS            lacI (fragment): lac repressor; lacI; The lac repressor binds to the lac operator to inhibit transcription in E. coli. This inhibition can be relieved by adding lactose or isopropyl-β-D-thiogalactopyranoside (IPTG).
    877..898     +  protein_bind   CAP binding site: CAP binding activates transcription in the presence of cAMP. E. coli catabolite activator protein
    913..943     +  promoter       lac promoter: promoter for the E. coli lac operon
    951..967     +  protein_bind   lac operator: The lac repressor binds to the lac operator to inhibit transcription in E. coli. This inhibition can be relieved by adding lactose or isopropyl-β-D-thiogalactopyranoside (IPTG). lac repressor encoded by lacI
   1146..1802    +  CDS            cat: CAT_ECOLX - Experimental evidence at protein level: Swiss-Prot protein existence level 1. This enzyme is an effector of chloramphenicol resistance in bacteria. From Escherichia coli. This protein is used as a marker in many commonly used cloning vectors, such as pACYC184.
   2001..2158    +  CDS            lacZα (fragment): LacZα fragment of β-galactosidase; lacZ fragment
   2164..2263    -  misc_feature   bom (fragment): basis of mobility region from pBR322
   2365..2400    -  CDS            rop (fragment): Rop protein, which maintains plasmids at low copy number; rop
   2495..2599    +  promoter       AmpR promoter: bla
   2600..3460    +  CDS            AmpR: β-lactamase; bla; confers resistance to ampicillin, carbenicillin, and related antibiotics
>Addgene plasmid #130646 | pSL0746 (pDonor_R-MmeI) | addgene full sequence | sequence record 255642 | Addgene NGS Result
TTGAGATCCTTTTTTTCTGCGCGTAATCTGCTGCTTGCAAACAAAAAAACCACCGCTACCAGCGGTGGTT
TGTTTGCCGGATCAAGAGCTACCAACTCTTTTTCCGAAGGTAACTGGCTTCAGCAGAGCGCAGATACCAA
ATACTGTTCTTCTAGTGTAGCCGTAGTTAGGCCACCACTTCAAGAACTCTGTAGCACCGCCTACATACCT
CGCTCTGCTAATCCTGTTACCAGTGGCTGCTGCCAGTGGCGATAAGTCGTGTCTTACCGGGTTGGACTCA
AGACGATAGTTACCGGATAAGGCGCAGCGGTCGGGCTGAACGGGGGGTTCGTGCACACAGCCCAGCTTGG
AGCGAACGACCTACACCGAACTGAGATACCTACAGCGTGAGCTATGAGAAAGCGCCACGCTTCCCGAAGG
GAGAAAGGCGGACAGGTATCCGGTAAGCGGCAGGGTCGGAACAGGAGAGCGCACGAGGGAGCTTCCAGGG
GGAAACGCCTGGTATCTTTATAGTCCTGTCGGGTTTCGCCACCTCTGACTTGAGCGTCGATTTTTGTGAT
GCTCGTCAGGGGGGCGGAGCCTATGGAAAAACGCCAGCAACGCGGCCTTTTTACGGTTCCTGGCCTTTTG
CTGGCCTTTTGCTCACATGTTCTTTCCTGCGTTATCCCCTGATTCTGTGGATAACCGTATTACCGCCTTT
GAGTGAGCTGATACCGCTCGCCGCAGCCGAACGACCGAGCGCAGCGAGTCAGTGAGCGAGGAAGCGGAAG
AGCGCCCAATACGCAAACCGCCTCTCCCCGCGCGTTGGCCGATTCATTAATGCAGCTGGCACGACAGGTT
TCCCGACTGGAAAGCGGGCAGTGAGCGCAACGCAATTAATGTGAGTTAGCTCACTCATTAGGCACCCCAG
GCTTTACACTTTATGCTTCCGGCTCGTATGTTGTGTGGAATTGTGAGCGGATAACAATTTCACACAGGAA
ACAGCTATGACCATGATTACGCCAAGCTTTGTTGGAACAACCATAAAATGATAATTACACCCATAAATTG
ATAATTATCACACCCATAAATTGATATTGCCTCTTCATGGTCTAAACTTCAGTAAGTTTACGACATTTTC
ATGAAGAGGTCATTTCCGGGGATCCATGGAGAAAAAAATCACTGGATATACCACCGTTGATATATCCCAA
TGGCATCGTAAAGAACATTTTGAGGCATTTCAGTCAGTTGCTCAATGTACCTATAACCAGACCGTTCAGC
TGGATATTACGGCCTTTTTAAAGACCGTAAAGAAAAATAAGCACAAGTTTTATCCGGCCTTTATTCACAT
TCTTGCCCGCCTGATGAATGCTCATCCGGAGTTCCGTATGGCAATGAAAGACGGTGAGCTGGTGATATGG
GATAGTGTTCACCCTTGTTACACCGTTTTCCATGAGCAAACTGAAACGTTTTCATCGCTCTGGAGTGAAT
ACCACGACGATTTCCGGCAGTTTCTACACATATATTCGCAAGATGTGGCGTGTTACGGTGAAAACCTGGC
CTATTTCCCTAAAGGGTTTATTGAGAATATGTTTTTCGTCTCAGCCAATCCCTGGGTGAGTTTCACCAGT
TTTGATTTAAACGTGGCCAATATGGACAACTTCTTCGCCCCCGTTTTCACTATGGGCAAATATTATACGC
AAGGCGACAAGGTGCTGATGCCGCTGGCGATTCAGGTTCATCATGCCGTTTGTGATGGCTTCCATGTCGG
CAGAATGCTTAATGAATTACAACAGTACTGCGATGAGTGGCAGGGCGGGGCGTAATTTTTTTAAGGCAGT
TATTGGTGCCCTTCTAGAGTCCTTACTGCAGTAGTTTTGCTGAAATACTCGATTCACAAAAATATCAACT
TATGGTTGTTTTGTGAGATATCAATATATGGTTGTTTTGTGGTTAAGTTGCTGATTATAAATAATTATTA
AATATCACTTTATGGTTGCATCAACAGGTACCGAGCTCGAATTCACTGGCCGTCGTTTTACAACGTCGTG
ACTGGGAAAACCCTGGCGTTACCCAACTTAATCGCCTTGCAGCACATCCCCCTTTCGCCAGCTGGCGTAA
TAGCGAAGAGGCCCGCACCGATCGCCCTTCCCAACAGTTGCGCAGCCTGAATGGCGAATGGCGCCTGATG
CGGTATTTTCTCCTTACGCATCTGTGCGGTATTTCACACCGCATATGGTGCACTCTCAGTACAATCTGCT
CTGATGCCGCATAGTTAAGCCAGCCCCGACACCCGCCAACACCCGCTGACGCGCCCTGACGGGCTTGTCT
GCTCCCGGCATCCGCTTACAGACAAGCTGTGACCGTCTCCGGGAGCTGCATGTGTCAGAGGTTTTCACCG
TCATCACCGAAACGCGCGAGACGAAAGGGCCTCGTGATACGCCTATTTTTATAGGTTAATGTCATGATAA
TAATGGTTTCTTAGACGTCAGGTGGCACTTTTCGGGGAAATGTGCGCGGAACCCCTATTTGTTTATTTTT
CTAAATACATTCAAATATGTATCCGCTCATGAGACAATAACCCTGATAAATGCTTCAATAATATTGAAAA
AGGAAGAGTATGAGTATTCAACATTTCCGTGTCGCCCTTATTCCCTTTTTTGCGGCATTTTGCCTTCCTG
TTTTTGCTCACCCAGAAACGCTGGTGAAAGTAAAAGATGCTGAAGATCAGTTGGGTGCACGAGTGGGTTA
CATCGAACTGGATCTCAACAGCGGTAAGATCCTTGAGAGTTTTCGCCCCGAAGAACGTTTTCCAATGATG
AGCACTTTTAAAGTTCTGCTATGTGGCGCGGTATTATCCCGTATTGACGCCGGGCAAGAGCAACTCGGTC
GCCGCATACACTATTCTCAGAATGACTTGGTTGAGTACTCACCAGTCACAGAAAAGCATCTTACGGATGG
CATGACAGTAAGAGAATTATGCAGTGCTGCCATAACCATGAGTGATAACACTGCGGCCAACTTACTTCTG
ACAACGATCGGAGGACCGAAGGAGCTAACCGCTTTTTTGCACAACATGGGGGATCATGTAACTCGCCTTG
ATCGTTGGGAACCGGAGCTGAATGAAGCCATACCAAACGACGAGCGTGACACCACGATGCCTGTAGCAAT
GGCAACAACGTTGCGCAAACTATTAACTGGCGAACTACTTACTCTAGCTTCCCGGCAACAATTAATAGAC
TGGATGGAGGCGGATAAAGTTGCAGGACCACTTCTGCGCTCGGCCCTTCCGGCTGGCTGGTTTATTGCTG
ATAAATCTGGAGCCGGTGAGCGTGGGTCTCGCGGTATCATTGCAGCACTGGGGCCAGATGGTAAGCCCTC
CCGTATCGTAGTTATCTACACGACGGGGAGTCAGGCAACTATGGATGAACGAAATAGACAGATCGCTGAG
ATAGGTGCCTCACTGATTAAGCATTGGTAACTGTCAGACCAAGTTTACTCATATATACTTTAGATTGATT
TAAAACTTCATTTTTAATTTAAAAGGATCTAGGTGAAGATCCTTTTTGATAATCTCATGACCAAAATCCC
TTAACGTGAGTTTTCGTTCCACTGAGCGTCAGACCCCGTAGAAAAGATCAAAGGATCTTC
